>Addgene plasmid #154733 | pEPYC1CB0486 | depositor full sequence | sequence record 299667 | pEPYC1CB0486 sequence 7047 bps
GCAATTGTCTTCTGCACGAAGTGGTTTAAACTATCAGTGTTTGACAGGATATATTGGCGGGTAAACCTAA
GAGAAAAGAGCGTTTATTAGAATAATCGGATATTTAAAAGGGCGTGAAAAGGTTTATCCGTTCGTCCATT
TGTATGTGCATGCCAACCACAGGGTTCCCCAGATCAGGCGCTGGCTGCTGAACCCCCAGCCGGAACTGAC
CCCACAAGGCCCTAGCGTTTGCAATGCACCAGGTCATCATTGACCCAGGCGTGTTCCACCAGGCCGCTGC
CTCGCAACTCTTCGCAGGCTTCGCCGACCTGCTCGCGCCACTTCTTCACGCGGGTGGAATCCGATCCGCA
CATGAGGCGGAAGGTTTCCAGCTTGAGCGGGTACGGCTCCCGGTGCGAGCTGAAATAGTCGAACATCCGT
CGGGCCGTCGGCGACAGCTTGCGGTACTTCTCCCATATGAATTTCGTGTAGTGGTCGCCAGCAAACAGCA
CGACGATTTCCTCGTCGATCAGGACCTGGCAACGGGACGTTTTCTTGCCACGGTCCAGGACGCGGAAGCG
GTGCAGCAGCGACACCGATTCCAGGTGCCCAACGCGGTCGGACGTGAAGCCCATCGCCGTCGCCTGTAGG
CGCGACAGGCATTCCTCGGCCTTCGTGTAATACCGGCCATTGATCGACCAGCCCAGGTCCTGGCAAAGCT
CGTAGAACGTGAAGGTGATCGGCTCGCCGATAGGGGTGCGCTTCGCGTACTCCAACACCTGCTGCCACAC
CAGTTCGTCATCGTCGGCCCGCAGCTCGACGCCGGTGTAGGTGATCTTCACGTCCTTGTTGACGTGGAAA
ATGACCTTGTTTTGCAGCGCCTCGCGCGGGATTTTCTTGTTGCGCGTGGTGAACAGGGCAGAGCGGGCCG
TGTCGTTTGGCATCGCTCGCATCGTGTCCGGCCACGGCGCAATATCGAACAAGGAAAGCTGCATTTCCTT
GATCTGCTGCTTCGTGTGTTTCAGCAACGCGGCCTGCTTGGCCTCGCTGACCTGTTTTGCCAGGTCCTCG
CCGGCGGTTTTTCGCTTCTTGGTCGTCATAGTTCCTCGCGTGTCGATGGTCATCGACTTCGCCAAACCTG
CCGCCTCCTGTTCAAGACGACGCGAACGCTCCACGGCGGCCGATGGCGCGGGCAGGGCAGGGGGAGCCAG
TTGCACGCTGTCGCGCTCGATCTTGGCCGTAGCTTGCTGGACCATCGAGCCGACGGACTGGAAGGTTTCG
CGGGGCGCACGCATGACGGTGCGGCTTGCGATGGTTTCGGCATCCTCGGCGGAAAACCCCGCGTCGATCA
GTTCTTGCCTGTATGCCTTCCGGTCAAACGTCCGATTCATTCACCCTCCTTGCGGGATTGCCCCGACTCA
CGCCGGGGCAATGTGCCCTTATTCCTGATTTGACCCGCCTGGTGCCTTGGTGTCCAGATAATCCACCTTA
TCGGCAATGAAGTCGGTCCCGTAGACCGTCTGGCCGTCCTTCTCGTACTTGGTATTCCGAATCTTGCCCT
GCACGAATACCAGCGACCCCTTGCCCAAATACTTGCCGTGGGCCTCGGCCTGAGAGCCAAAACACTTGAT
GCGGAAGAAGTCGGTGCGCTCCTGCTTGTCGCCGGCATCGTTGCGCCACATCTAGGATCTGCCAGGAACC
GTAAAAAGGCCGCGTTGCTGGCGTTTTTCCATAGGCTCCGCCCCCCTGACGAGCATCACAAAAATCGACG
CTCAAGTCAGAGGTGGCGAAACCCGACAGGACTATAAAGATACCAGGCGTTTCCCCCTGGAAGCTCCCTC
GTGCGCTCTCCTGTTCCGACCCTGCCGCTTACCGGATACCTGTCCGCCTTTCTCCCTTCGGGAAGCGTGG
CGCTTTCTCATAGCTCACGCTGTAGGTATCTCAGTTCGGTGTAGGTCGTTCGCTCCAAGCTGGGCTGTGT
GCACGAACCCCCCGTTCAGCCCGACCGCTGCGCCTTATCCGGTAACTATCGTCTTGAGTCCAACCCGGTA
AGACACGACTTATCGCCACTGGCAGCAGCCACTGGTAACAGGATTAGCAGAGCGAGGTATGTAGGCGGTG
CTACAGAGTTCTTGAAGTGGTGGCCTAACTACGGCTACACTAGAAGAACAGTATTTGGTATCTGCGCTCT
GCTGAAGCCAGTTACCTTCGGAAAAAGAGTTGGTAGCTCTTGATCCGGCAAACAAACCACCGCTGGTAGC
GGTGGTTTTTTTGTTTGCAAGCAGCAGATTACGCGCAGAAAAAAAGGATCTCAAGAAGATCCTTTGATCT
TTTCTACGGGGTCTGACGCTCAGTGGAACGAAAACTCACGTTAAGGGATTTTGGTCATGAGATTATCAAA
AAGGATCTTCACCTAGATCCTTTTAAATTAAAAATGAAGTTTTAAATCAATCTAAAGTATATATGAGTAA
ACTTGGTCTGACAGTTACCAATGCTTAATCAGTGAGGCACCTATCTCAGCGATCTGTCTATTTCGTTCAT
CCATAGTTGCCTGACTCCCCGTCGTGTAGATAACTACGATACGGGAGGGCTTACCATCTGGCCCCAGTGC
TGCAATGATACCGCGAGAACCACGCTCACCGGCTCCAGATTTATCAGCAATAAACCAGCCAGCCGGAAGG
GCCGAGCGCAGAAGTGGTCCTGCAACTTTATCCGCCTCCATCCAGTCTATTAATTGTTGCCGGGAAGCTA
GAGTAAGTAGTTCGCCAGTTAATAGTTTGCGCAACGTTGTTGCCATTGCTACAGGCATCGTGGTGTCACG
CTCGTCGTTTGGTATGGCTTCATTCAGCTCCGGTTCCCAACGATCAAGGCGAGTTACATGATCCCCCATG
TTGTGCAAAAAAGCGGTTAGCTCCTTCGGTCCTCCGATCGTTGTCAGAAGTAAGTTGGCCGCAGTGTTAT
CACTCATGGTTATGGCAGCACTGCATAATTCTCTTACTGTCATGCCATCCGTAAGATGCTTTTCTGTGAC
TGGTGAGTACTCAACCAAGTCATTCTGAGAATAGTGTATGCGGCGACCGAGTTGCTCTTGCCCGGCGTCA
ATACGGGATAATACCGCGCCACATAGCAGAACTTTAAAAGTGCTCATCATTGGAAAACGTTCTTCGGGGC
GAAAACTCTCAAGGATCTTACCGCTGTTGAGATCCAGTTCGATGTAACCCACTCGTGCACCCAACTGATC
TTCAGCATCTTTTACTTTCACCAGCGTTTCTGGGTGAGCAAAAACAGGAAGGCAAAATGCCGCAAAAAAG
GGAATAAGGGCGACACGGAAATGTTGAATACTCATACTCTTCCTTTTTCAATATTATTGAAGCATTTATC
AAGGTTATTGTCTCATGAGCGGATACATATTTGAATGTATTTAGAAAAATAAACAAATAGGGGTTCCGCG
CACGAATTGGCCAGCGCTGCCATTTTTGGGGTGAGGCCGTTCGCGGCCGAGGGGCGCAGCCCCTGGGGGG
ATGGGAGGCCCGCGTTAGCGGGCCGGGAGGGTTCGAGAAGGGGGGGCACCCCCCTTCGGCGTGCGCGGTC
ACGCGCACAGGGCGCAGCCCTGGTTAAAAACAAGGTTTATAAATATTGGTTTAAAAGCAGGTTAAAAGAC
AGGTTAGCGGTGGCCGAAAAACGGGCGGAAACCCTTGCAAATGCTGGATTTTCTGCCTGTGGACAGCCCC
TCAAATGTCAATAGGTGCGCCCCTCATCTGTCAGCACTCTGCCCCTCAAGTGTCAAGGATCGCGCCCCTC
ATCTGTCAGTAGTCGCGCCCCTCAAGTGTCAATACCGCAGGGCACTTATCCCCAGGCTTGTCCACATCAT
CTGTGGGAAACTCGCGTAAAATCAGGCGTTTTCGCCGATTTGCGAGGCTGGCCAGCTCCACGTCGCCGGC
CGAAATCGAGCCTGCCCCTCATCTGTCAACGCCGCGCCGGGTGAGTCGGCCCCTCAAGTGTCAACGTCCG
CCCCTCATCTGTCAGTGAGGGCCAAGTTTTCCGCGAGGTATCCACAACGCCGGCGGCCGCGGTGTCTCGC
ACACGGCTTCGACGGCGTTTCTGGCGCGTTTGCAGGGCCATAGACGGCCGCCAGCCCAGCGGCGAGGGCA
ACCAGCCCGGTGAGCGTCGCAAAGGAGATCCTGATCTGACTGATGGGCTGCCTGTATCGAGTGGTGATTT
TGTGCCGAGCTGCCGGTCGGGGAGCTGTTGGCTGGCTGGTGGCAGGATATATTGTGGTGTAAACAAATTG
ACGCTTAGACAACTTAATAACACATTGCGGACGTTTTTAATGTACTGGGGTGGATGCAGTGGGCCCCACT
CTGTGAAGACAATGCCGAATTCGGATCCGGAGGGAGGCGTGTCGTTTTAGTGAGGAACCATTATTGCGGC
TTAGCAAGACATGACGTAAGCCATGACGTCTACACATGTAGGCTATCAGCTCTATATAAGGTTTTGCTAT
TCATTGAAAGCAGTAGTGACTGATTTGTATATATACTGTATTTTTACAACAATTACCAACAACAACAAAC
AACAAACAACATTACAATTACTATTTACAATTACAATGGAGGACGCCAAAAACATAAAGAAAGGCCCGGC
GCCATTCTATCCGCTGGAAGATGGAACCGCTGGAGAGCAACTGCATAAGGCTATGAAGAGATACGCCCTG
GTTCCTGGAACAATTGCTTTTACAGATGCACATATCGAGGTGGACATCACTTACGCTGAGTACTTCGAAA
TGTCCGTTCGGTTGGCAGAAGCTATGAAACGATATGGGCTGAATACAAATCACAGAATCGTCGTATGCAG
TGAAAACTCTCTTCAATTCTTTATGCCGGTGTTGGGCGCGTTATTTATCGGAGTTGCAGTTGCGCCCGCG
AACGACATTTATAATGAACGTGAATTGCTCAACAGTATGGGCATTTCGCAGCCTACCGTGGTGTTCGTTT
CCAAAAAGGGGTTGCAAAAAATTTTGAACGTGCAAAAAAAGCTCCCAATCATCCAAAAAATTATTATCAT
GGATTCTAAAACGGATTACCAGGGATTTCAGTCGATGTACACGTTCGTCACATCTCATCTACCTCCCGGT
TTTAATGAATACGATTTTGTGCCAGAGTCCTTCGATAGGGACAAGACAATTGCACTGATCATGAACTCCT
CTGGATCTACTGGTCTGCCTAAAGGTGTCGCTCTGCCTCATAGAACTGCCTGCGTGAGATTCTCGCATGC
CAGAGATCCTATTTTTGGCAATCAAATCATTCCGGATACTGCGATTTTAAGTGTTGTTCCATTCCATCAC
GGTTTTGGAATGTTTACTACACTCGGATATTTGATATGTGGATTTCGAGTCGTCTTAATGTATAGATTTG
AAGAAGAACTGTTTCTGAGGAGCCTTCAGGATTACAAGATTCAAAGTGCGCTGCTGGTGCCAACCCTATT
CTCCTTCTTCGCCAAAAGCACTCTGATTGACAAATACGATTTATCTAATTTACACGAAATTGCTTCTGGT
GGCGCTCCCCTCTCTAAGGAAGTCGGGGAAGCGGTTGCCAAGAGGTTCCATCTGCCAGGTATCAGGCAAG
GATATGGGCTCACTGAGACTACATCAGCTATTCTGATTACACCCGAGGGGGATGATAAACCGGGCGCGGT
CGGTAAAGTTGTTCCATTTTTTGAAGCGAAGGTTGTGGATCTGGATACCGGGAAAACGCTGGGCGTTAAT
CAAAGAGGCGAACTGTGTGTGAGAGGTCCTATGATTATGTCCGGTTATGTAAACAATCCGGAAGCGACCA
ACGCCTTGATTGACAAGGATGGATGGCTACATTCTGGAGACATAGCTTACTGGGACGAGGACGAACACTT
CTTCATCGTTGACCGCCTGAAGTCTCTGATTAAGTACAAAGGCTATCAGGTGGCTCCCGCTGAATTGGAA
TCCATCTTGCTCCAACACCCCAACATCTTCGACGCAGGTGTCGCAGGTCTGCCCGACGATGACGCCGGTG
AACTTCCCGCCGCCGTTGTTGTTTTGGAGCACGGAAAGACGATGACGGAAAAAGAGATCGTGGATTACGT
CGCCAGTCAAGTAACAACCGCGAAAAAGTTGCGCGGAGGAGTTGTGTTTGTGGACGAAGTACCGAAAGGT
CTTACCGGAAAACTCGACGCAAGAAAAATCAGAGAGATCCTCATAAAGGCCAAGAAGGGCGGAAAGATCG
CCGTGGGTTCGGATTATAAGGACCATGACGGAGACTATAAGGACCATGACCTCGACGCTGCAGCAGCGGA
TTATAAGGACGATGACGATAAGTGAGCTTGTCCTGCTTTAATGAGATATGCGAGAAGCCTATGATCGCAT
GATATTTGCTTTCAATTCTGTTGTGCACGTTGTAAAAAACCTGAGCATGTGTAGCTCAGATCCTTACCGC
CGGTTTCGGTTCATTCTAATGAATATATCACCCGTTACTATCGTATTTTTATGAATAATATTCTCCGTTC
AATTTACTGATTGTACCCTACTACTTATATGTACAATATTAAAATGAAAACAATATATTGTGCTGAATAG
GTTTATAGCGACATCTATGATAGAGCGCCACAATAACAAACAATTGCGTTTTATTATTACAAATCCAATT
TTAAAAAAAGCGGCAGAACCGGTCAAACCTAAAAGACTGATTACATAAATCTTATTCAAATTTCAAAAGT
GCCCCAGGGGCTAGTATCTACGACACACCGAGCGGCGAACTAATAACGCTCACTGAAGGGAACTCCGGTT
CCCCGCCGGCGCGCATGGGTGAGATTCCTTGAAGTTGAGTATTGGCCGTCCGCTCTACCGAAAGTTACGG
GCACCATTCAACCCGGTCCAGCACGGCGGCCGGGTAACCGACTTGCTGCCCCGAGAATTATGCAGCATTT
TTTTGGTGTATGTGGGCCCCAAATGAAGTGCAGGTCAAACCTTGACAGTGACGACAAATCGTTGGGCGGG
TCCAGGGCGAATTTTGCGACAACATGTCGAGGCTCAGCAGGACCGCT
Features (pLannotate 1.2.2; 11 found; start..end, strand, type, name):
     42..66      +  misc_feature   RB T-DNA repeat: right border repeat from nopaline C58 T-DNA
    178..198     -  CDS            TetR (fragment): tetracycline resistance regulatory protein; tetR
    225..1370    -  CDS            trfA: TRFA_ECOLX - Experimental evidence at protein level: Swiss-Prot protein existence level 1. Also involved in plasmid copy number control, promoting intermolecular coupling of protein bound iterons at oriV, which inhibits replication initiation. From Escherichia coli.
   1706..2294    -  rep_origin     ori: high-copy-number ColE1/pMB1/pBR322/pUC origin of replication
   2465..3325    -  CDS            AmpR: β-lactamase; bla; confers resistance to ampicillin, carbenicillin, and related antibiotics
   3326..3430    -  promoter       AmpR promoter: bla
   3517..4148    -  rep_origin     oriV: incP origin of replication
   4240..4264    +  misc_feature   LB T-DNA repeat: left border repeat from nopaline C58 T-DNA
   4529..4584    +  misc_feature   TMV Ω: translational enhancer from the tobacco mosaic virus 5'-leader sequence (Gallie et al., 1988)
   4586..6235    +  CDS            luciferase: firefly luciferase; luc+; enhanced luc+ version of the luciferase gene
   6333..7040    +  terminator     OCS terminator: octopine synthase terminator
