[The description below was written by a language model from this plasmid's Addgene catalogue record and pLannotate feature annotations shown in this document.]
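Description:
pEPYC1CB0486 is a MoClo (Golden Gate modular cloning) Level 1 plasmid built in the pICH47732 acceptor backbone, carrying a single plant transcription unit that reports promoter activity through firefly luciferase. The backbone is a binary-type vector. It has nopaline C58 left and right T-DNA border repeats flanking the cargo, a high-copy ColE1/pUC-type origin for propagation in E. coli, and the broad-host-range IncP oriV with its replication initiator gene trfA, which allows maintenance in Agrobacterium. Selection in bacteria is by ampicillin or carbenicillin resistance from the bla gene under its native promoter. A very short TetR fragment is also annotated and appears to be a backbone remnant. The cassette was assembled through BsaI sites that were destroyed during cloning, as is usual for Type IIS one-pot assembly.

The insert is described as MinSyn_118::TMV::LucF::Flag::ocsT. MinSyn_118 is a synthetic minimal plant promoter. It is not picked up by the automated annotation, but it would lie in the unannotated stretch between the left border and the TMV Ω leader. The Ω sequence is the tobacco mosaic virus 5' leader and acts as a translational enhancer upstream of the luc+ firefly luciferase coding sequence. The catalogue entry indicates a C-terminal Flag tag, which is not annotated in the feature table, and the octopine synthase terminator closes the unit.

The construct serves as a quantitative reporter for the strength of this rationally designed minimal synthetic promoter in plant cells. As a Level 1 module, it can also be combined with other transcription units in higher-level MoClo assemblies.
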