Addgene plasmid #154733: pEPYC1CB0486
Purpose: MoClo Level 1 luciferase reporter
Depositing lab: Nicola Patron. Depositing organization: Earlham Institute. Publication: Rational design of minimal synthetic promoters for plants. Cai YM, Kallam K, Tidd H, Gendarini G, Salzman A, Patron NJ. Nucleic Acids Res. 2020 Aug 28. pii: 5897334. doi: 10.1093/nar/gkaa682. PubMed 32856047.
Backbone
  Vector backbone: pICH47732
  Vector type: Synthetic Biology
Growth in bacteria
  Bacterial resistance: Ampicillin, 100 μg/mL
  Growth temperature: 37°C
  Growth strain: NEB Stable
  Copy number: High Copy
Gene/Insert
  Gene/Insert name: MinSyn_118 Firefly luciferase expression cassette [MinSyn_118::TMV::LucF::Flag::ocsT]
  Species: Synthetic
  Cloning method: Restriction Enzyme; 5′ cloning site BsaI (destroyed during cloning); 3′ cloning site BsaI (destroyed during cloning)
Terms and licenses: Academic/Nonprofit Terms; Industry Terms: Not Available to Industry
Depositor comments: Please visit https://www.biorxiv.org/content/10.1101/2020.05.14.095406v1 for bioRxiv preprint.
How to cite: pEPYC1CB0486 was a gift from Nicola Patron (Addgene plasmid # 154733 ; http://n2t.net/addgene:154733 ; RRID:Addgene_154733)
